>Addgene plasmid #91446 | pHH0103_MYO7A-1/1 | addgene full sequence | sequence record 192308 | Addgene NGS Result
CCTATAAAAATAGGCGTATCACGAGGCCCTTTCGTCTTCAAGAATTCCCGACACCATCGAATGGTGCAAA
ACCTTTCGCGGTATGGCATGATAGCGCCCGGAAGAGAGTCAATTCAGGGTGGTGAATGTGAAACCAGTAA
CGTTATACGATGTCGCAGAGTATGCCGGTGTCTCTTATCAGACCGTTTCCCGCGTGGTGAACCAGGCCAG
CCACGTTTCTGCGAAAACGCGGGAAAAAGTGGAAGCGGCGATGGCGGAGCTGAATTACATTCCCAACCGC
GTGGCACAACAACTGGCGGGCAAACAGTCGTTGCTGATTGGCGTTGCCACCTCCAGTCTGGCCCTGCACG
CGCCGTCGCAAATTGTCGCGGCGATTAAATCTCGCGCCGATCAACTGGGTGCCAGCGTGGTGGTGTCGAT
GGTAGAACGAAGCGGCGTCGAAGCCTGTAAAGCGGCGGTGCACAATCTTCTCGCGCAACGCGTCAGTGGG
CTGATCATTAACTATCCGCTGGATGACCAGGATGCCATTGCTGTGGAAGCTGCCTGCACTAATGTTCCGG
CGTTATTTCTTGATGTCTCTGACCAGACACCCATCAACAGTATTATTTTCTCCCATGAAGACGGTACGCG
ACTGGGCGTGGAGCATCTGGTCGCATTGGGTCACCAGCAAATCGCGCTGTTAGCGGGCCCATTAAGTTCT
GTCTCGGCGCGTCTGCGTCTGGCTGGCTGGCATAAATATCTCACTCGCAATCAAATTCAGCCGATAGCGG
AACGGGAAGGCGACTGGAGTGCCATGTCCGGTTTTCAACAAACCATGCAAATGCTGAATGAGGGCATCGT
TCCCACTGCGATGCTGGTTGCCAACGATCAGATGGCGCTGGGCGCAATGCGCGCCATTACCGAGTCCGGG
CTGCGCGTTGGTGCGGATATCTCGGTAGTGGGATACGACGATACCGAAGACAGCTCATGTTATATCCCGC
CGTTAACCACCATCAAACAGGATTTTCGCCTGCTGGGGCAAACCAGCGTGGACCGCTTGCTGCAACTCTC
TCAGGGCCAGGCGGTGAAGGGCAATCAGCTGTTGCCCGTCTCACTGGTGAAAAGAAAAACCACCCTGGCG
CCCAATACGCAAACCGCCTCTCCCCGCGCGTTGGCCGATTCATTAATGCAGCTGGCACGACAGGTTTCCC
GACTGGAAAGCGGGCAGTGAGCGCAACGCAATTAATGTAAGTTAGCTCACTCATTAGGCACAATTCTCAT
GTTTGACAGCTTATCATCGACTGCACGGTGCACCAATGCTTCTGGCGTCAGGCAGCCATCGGAAGCTGTG
GTATGGCTGTGCAGGTCGTAAATCACTGCATAATTCGTGTCGCTCAAGGCGCACTCCCGTTCTGGATAAT
GTTTTTTGCGCCGACATCATAACGGTTCTGGCAAATATTCTGAAATGAGCTGTTGACAATTAATCATCGG
CTCGTATAATGTGTGGAATTGTGAGCGGATAACAATTTCACACAGGAAACAGCCAGTCCGTTTAGGTGTT
TTCACGAGCACTTCACCAACAAGGACCATAGATTATGAAAATCGAAGAACACCATCACCATCACCATTCC
AGCGGTAAGCTTATGTCCCCTATACTAGGTTATTGGAAAATTAAGGGCCTTGTGCAACCCACTCGACTTC
TTTTGGAATATCTTGAAGAAAAATATGAAGAGCATTTGTATGAGCGCGATGAAGGTGATAAATGGCGAAA
CAAAAAGTTTGAATTGGGTTTGGAGTTTCCCAATCTTCCTTATTATATTGATGGTGATGTTAAATTAACA
CAGTCTATGGCCATCATACGTTATATAGCTGACAAGCACAACATGTTGGGTGGTTGTCCAAAAGAGCGTG
CAGAGATTTCAATGCTTGAAGGAGCGGTTTTGGATATTAGATACGGTGTTTCGAGAATTGCATATAGTAA
AGACTTTGAAACTCTCAAAGTTGATTTTCTTAGCAAGCTACCTGAAATGCTGAAAATGTTCGAAGATCGT
TTATGTCATAAAACATATTTAAATGGTGATCATGTAACCCATCCTGACTTCATGTTGTATGACGCTCTTG
ATGTTGTTTTATACATGGACCCAATGTGCCTGGATGCGTTCCCAAAATTAGTTTGTTTTAAAAAACGTAT
TGAAGCTATCCCACAAATTGATAAGTACTTGAAATCCAGCAAGTATATAGCATGGCCTTTGCAGGGCTGG
CAAGCCACGTTTGGTGGTGGCGACCATCCTCCAAAATCGGATCTGGAAGTTCTGTTCCAGGGGCCCCTGT
CCAGCGGTCTGGTTCCGCGTGGTTCCGGTACCGCGGCCCAGCCGGCCATGGCCCAGGGCGCGCTGAAATA
CGTTGTCGCCCTGCAAGATAATCCAAATCCAGCCGGTGAAGAATCTGGTTTTCTGTCCTTTGCCAAAGGT
GATCTGATTATCCTGGATCATGATACCGGTGAACAGGTTATGAATAGCGGTTGGGCCAATGGTATCAACG
AACGTACCAAACAGCGTGGTGATTTTCCGACCGATTGCGTTTATGTCATGCCGGCGGCCGCATA
[142 nt withheld, positions 2585-2726]
C
[98 nt withheld, positions 2728-2825]
AGTTTGTACTGGTGACGAAACTCAGTGTCTAGCTAGAGTGGC
[149 nt withheld, positions 2868-3016]
T
[41 nt withheld, positions 3018-3058]
T
[62 nt withheld, positions 3060-3121]
A
[35 nt withheld, positions 3123-3157]
CCTCCCTCAATCGGTTGAATGTCGCCCTTTTGTCTTTGGCGCTGGTAAACCATATGAA
[86 nt withheld, positions 3216-3301]
T
[54 nt withheld, positions 3303-3356]
CTAGCGCCGCCCTATACCTTGTCTGCCTCCCCGCGTTGCGTCGCGGTGCATGGAGCCGGGCCACCTCGAC
CTGAATGGAAGCCGGCGGCACCTCGCTAACGGATTCACCACTCCAAGAATTGGAGCCAATCAATTCTTGC
GGAGAACTGTGAATGCGCAAACCAACCCTTGGCAGAACATATCCATCGCGTCCGCCATCTCCAGCAGCCG
CACGCGGCGCATCTCGGGCAGCGTTGGGTCCTGGCCACGGGTGCGCATGATCGTGCTCCTGTCGTTGAGG
ACCCGGCTAGGCTGGCGGGGTTGCCTTACTGGTTAGCAGAATGAATCACCGATACGCGAGCGAACGTGAA
GCGACTGCTGCTGCAAAACGTCTGCGACCTGAGCAACAACATGAATGGTCTTCGGTTTCCGTGTTTCGTA
AAGTCTGGAAACGCGGAAGTCAGCGCCCTGCACCATTATGTTCCGGATCTGCATCGCAGGATGCTGCTGG
CTACCCTGTGGAACACCTACATCTGTATTAACGAAGCGCTGGCATTGACCCTGAGTGATTTTTCTCTGGT
CCCGCCGCATCCATACCGCCAGTTGTTTACCCTCACAACGTTCCAGTAACCGGGCATGTTCATCATCAGT
AACCCGTATCGTGAGCATCCTCTCTCGTTTCATCGGTATCATTACCCCCATGAACAGAAATCCCCCTTAC
ACGGAGGCATCAGTGACCAAACAGGAAAAAACCGCCCTTAACATGGCCCGCTTTATCAGAAGCCAGACAT
TAACGCTTCTGGAGAAACTCAACGAGCTGGACGCGGATGAACAGGCAGACATCTGTGAATCGCTTCACGA
CCACGCTGATGAGCTTTACCGCAGGATCCGCGAAATTGTAAGCGTTAATATTTTGTTAAAATTCGCGTTA
AATTTTTGTTAAATCAGCTCATTTTTTAACCAATAGGCCGAAATCGGCAAAATCCCTTATAAATCAAAAG
AATAGACCGAGATAGGGT
[37 nt withheld, positions 4355-4391]
AAAGAACGTGGACTCCAACGTCAAAGG
[49 nt withheld, positions 4419-4467]
T
[91 nt withheld, positions 4469-4559]
G
[124 nt withheld, positions 4561-4684]
CGCGGATCCTGCCTCGCGCGTTTCGGTGATGACGGTGAAAACCTCTGACACATGCAGCTCCCGGAGACGG
TCACAGCTTGTCTGTAAGCGGATGCCGGGAGCAGACAAGCCCGTCAGGGCGCGTCAGCGGGTGTTGGCGG
GTGTCGGGGCGCAGCCATGACCCAGTCACGTAGCGATAGCGGAGTGTATACTGGCTTAACTATGCGGCAT
CAGAGCAGATTGTACTGAGAGTGCACCATATGCGGTGTGAAATACCGCACAGATGCGTAAGGAGAAAATA
CCGCATCAGGCGCTCTTCCGCTTCCTCGCTCACTGACTCGCTGCGCTCGGTCGTTCGGCTGCGGCGAGCG
GTATCAGCTCACTCAAAGGCGGTAATACGGTTATCCACAGAATCAGGGGATAACGCAGGAAAGAACATGT
GAGCAAAAGGCCAGCAAAAGGCCAGGAACCGTAAAAAGGCCGCGTTGCTGGCGTTTTTCCATAGGCTCCG
CCCCCCTGACGAGCATCACAAAAATCGACGCTCAAGTCAGAGGTGGCGAAACCCGACAGGACTATAAAGA
TACCAGGGTTTCCCCCTGGAAGCTCCCTCGTGCGCTCTCCTGTTCCGACCCTGCCGCTTACCGGATACCT
GTCCGCCTTTCTCCCTTCGGGAAGCGTGGCGCTTTCTCATAGCTCACGCTGTAGGTATCTCAGTTCGGTG
TAGGTCGTTCGCTCCAAGCTGGGCTGTGTGCACGAACCCCCCGTTCAGCCCGACCGCTGCGCCTTATCCG
GTAACTATCGTCTTGAGTCCAACCCGGTAAGACACGACTTATCGCCACTGGCAGCAGCCACTGGTAACAG
GATTAGCAGAGCGAGGTATGTAGGCGGTGCTACAGAGTTCTTGAAGTGGTGGCCTAACTACGGCTACACT
AGAAGGACAGTATTTGGTATCTGCGCTCTGCTGAAGCCAGTTACCTTCGGAAAAAGAGTTGGTAGCTCTT
GATCCGGCAAACAAACCACCGCTGGTAGCGGTGGTTTTTTTGTTTGCAAGCAGCAGATTACGCGCAGAAA
AAAAGGATCTCAAGAAGATCCTTTGATCTTTTCTACGGGGTCTGACGCTCAGTGGAACGAAAACTCACGT
TAAGGGATTTTGGTCATGAGATTATCAAAAAGGATCTTCACCTAGATCCTTTTAAATTAAAAATGAAGTT
TTAAATCAATCTAAAGTATATATGAGTAAACTTGGTCTGACAGTTACCAATGCTTAATCAGTGAGGCACC
TATCTCAGCGATCTGTCTATTTCGTTCATCCATAGTTGCCTGACTCCCCGTCGTGTAGATAACTACGATA
CGGGAGGGCTTACCATCTGGCCCCAGTGCTGCAATGATACCGCGAGACCCACGCTCACCGGCTCCAGATT
TATCAGCAATAAACCAGCCAGCCGGAAGGGCCGAGCGCAGAAGTGGTCCTGCAACTTTATCCGCCTCCAT
CCAGTCTATTAATTGTTGCCGGGAAGCTAGAGTAAGTAGTTCGCCAGTTAATAGTTTGCGCAACGTTGTT
GCCATTGCTGCAGGCATCGTGGTGTCACGCTCGTCGTTTGGTATGGCTTCATTCAGCTCCGGTTCCCAAC
GATCAAGGCGAGTTACATGATCCCCCATATTGTGCAAAAAAGCGGTTAGCTCCTTCGGTCCTCCGATCGT
TGTCAGAAGTAAGTTGGCCGCAGTGTTATCACTCATGGTTATGGCAGCACTGCATAATTCTCTTACTGTC
ATGCCATCCGTAAGATGCTTTTCTGTGACTGGTGAGTACTCAACCAAGTCATTCTGAGAATAGTGTATGC
GGCGACCGAGTTGCTCTTGCCCGGCGTCAACACGGGATAATACCGCGCCACATAGCAGAACTTTAAAAGT
GCTCATCATTGGAAAACGTTCTTCGGGGCGAAAACTCTCAAGGATCTTACCGCTGTTGAGATCCAGTTCG
ATGTAACCCACTCGTGCACCCAACTGATCTTCAGCATCTTTTACTTTCACCAGCGTTTCTGGGTGAGCAA
AAACAGGAAGGCAAAATGCCGCAAAAAAGGGAATAAGGGCGACACGGAAATGTTGAATACTCATACTCTT
CCTTTTTCAATATTATTGAAGCATTTATCAGGGTTATTGTCTCATGAGCGGATACATATTTGAATGTATT
TAGAAAAATAAACAAATAGGGGTTCCGCGCACATTTCCCCGAAAAGTGCCACCTGACGTCTAAGAAACCA
TTATTATCATGACATTAA
Features (pLannotate 1.2.2; 20 found; start..end, strand, type, name):
     50..127     +  promoter       lacIq promoter: lacI (mutant); In the lacIq allele, a single base change in the promoter boosts expression of the lacI gene about 10-fold.
    128..1210    +  CDS            lacI: lac repressor; lacI; The lac repressor binds to the lac operator to inhibit transcription in E. coli. This inhibition can be relieved by adding lactose or isopropyl-β-D-thiogalactopyranoside (IPTG).
   1223..1244    +  protein_bind   CAP binding site: CAP binding activates transcription in the presence of cAMP. E. coli catabolite activator protein
   1263..1280    +  promoter       tet promoter (fragment): E. coli promoter for tetracycline efflux protein gene
   1453..1481    +  promoter       tac promoter: strong E. coli promoter; hybrid between the trp and lac UV5 promoters
   1489..1505    +  protein_bind   lac operator: The lac repressor binds to the lac operator to inhibit transcription in E. coli. This inhibition can be relieved by adding lactose or isopropyl-β-D-thiogalactopyranoside (IPTG). lac repressor encoded by lacI
   1590..1607    +  CDS            6xHis: 6xHis affinity tag
   1623..2276    +  CDS            GST26_SCHJA: Experimental evidence at protein level: Swiss-Prot protein existence level 1. GST isoenzymes appear to play a central role in the parasite detoxification system. Other functions are also suspected including a role in increasing the solubility of haematin in the parasite gut. From Schistosoma japonicum (Blood fluke).
   2589..2636    +  terminator     fd terminator (sequence withheld): central terminator from bacteriophage fd (Otsuka and Kunisawa, 1982)
   2641..2853    +  CDS            M13 gene III (fragment) (sequence partly withheld): pIII; III; minor coat protein
   2868..3338    +  CDS            M13 gene III (fragment) (sequence partly withheld): pIII; III; minor coat protein
   3360..3430    +  CDS            TcR (fragment): tetracycline efflux protein; tet; confers resistance to tetracycline
   3672..4052    -  CDS            YPB1_ECOLX: Protein predicted: Swiss-Prot protein existence level 4. From Escherichia coli.
   4069..4220    +  CDS            rop (fragment): Rop protein, which maintains plasmids at low copy number; rop
   4256..4684    -  rep_origin     f1 ori (sequence partly withheld): f1 bacteriophage origin of replication; arrow indicates direction of (+) strand synthesis
   4693..4732    +  CDS            rop (fragment): Rop protein, which maintains plasmids at low copy number; rop
   4834..4974    +  misc_feature   bom: basis of mobility region from pBR322
   5160..5747    -  rep_origin     ori: high-copy-number ColE1/pMB1/pBR322/pUC origin of replication
   5921..6778    -  CDS            bla: BLAT_ECOLX - Experimental evidence at protein level: Swiss-Prot protein existence level 1. TEM-type are the most prevalent beta-lactamases in enterobacteria; they hydrolyze the beta-lactam bond in susceptible beta-lactam antibiotics, thus conferring resistance to penicillins and cephalosporins. TEM-3 and TEM-4 are capable of hydrolyzing cefotaxime and ceftazidime. TEM-5 is capable of hydrolyzing ceftazidime. TEM-6 is capable of hydrolyzing ceftazidime and aztreonam. TEM-8/CAZ-2, TEM- 16/CAZ-7 and TEM-24/CAZ-6 are markedly active against ceftazidime. IRT- 4 shows resistance to beta-lactamase in
   6779..6883    -  promoter       AmpR promoter: bla
