[The description below was written by a language model from this plasmid's Addgene catalogue record and pLannotate feature annotations shown in this document.]
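Description:
pHH0103_MYO7A-1/1 is a 6,942-nt bacterial expression plasmid built on the pHH0103 backbone for producing and purifying the SH3 domain of human myosin VIIA (MYO7A) in E. coli. It belongs to a set of human SH3 domain constructs made for a family-wide analysis of SH3 binding specificity. The plasmid replicates from a ColE1/pBR322-type origin with the adjacent bom region. It is catalogued as low copy, although the rop gene appears only as two fragments interrupted by an f1 phage origin. Selection is by ampicillin through the TEM beta-lactamase gene (bla) and its own promoter.

Expression is driven by the hybrid tac promoter followed by a lac operator. The plasmid also carries lacI under the up-mutated lacIq promoter, so transcription is repressed until it is induced with IPTG. Downstream lie a 6xHis tag and Schistosoma japonicum glutathione S-transferase, which offer two routes for affinity purification. The 251-bp MYO7A insert, cloned between SfiI and NotI sites, is not annotated in the feature table. It presumably occupies the unannotated gap between the end of GST and the fd terminator, which would make the product a His-GST–SH3 fusion. Beyond the terminator are two fragments of M13 gene III, and remnants of the tetracycline resistance gene and its promoter also appear. Together with the f1 origin, these suggest that the backbone descends from a phagemid display vector, though the record does not state this and gives no function for these elements here. The stated use is recombinant expression and purification of the SH3 domain.
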