Addgene plasmid #91446: pHH0103_MYO7A-1/1
Purpose: Protein expression and purification of human SH3 domain construct MYO7A-1/1
Depositing lab: Sachdev Sidhu. Depositing organization: University of Toronto. Publication: Comprehensive Analysis of the Human SH3 Domain Family Reveals a Wide Variety of Non-canonical Specificities. Teyra J, Huang H, Jain S, Guan X, Dong A, Liu Y, Tempel W, Min J, Tong Y, Kim PM, Bader GD, Sidhu SS. Structure. 2017 Oct 3;25(10):1598-1610.e3. doi: 10.1016/j.str.2017.07.017. Epub 2017 Sep 7. PubMed 28890361.
Backbone
  Vector backbone: pHH0103
  Vector type: Bacterial Expression
Growth in bacteria
  Bacterial resistance: Ampicillin, 100 μg/mL
  Growth temperature: 37°C
  Growth strain: DH5alpha
  Copy number: Low Copy
Gene/Insert
  Gene/Insert name: MYO7A-1/1
  Species: H. sapiens (human)
  Insert size (bp): 251
  Entrez Gene: MYO7A (a.k.a. DFNA11, DFNB2, MYOVIIA, MYU7A, NSRD2, USH1B)
  Cloning method: Restriction Enzyme; 5′ cloning site Sfi1 (unknown if destroyed); 3′ cloning site Not1 (unknown if destroyed)
Terms and licenses: Academic/Nonprofit Terms; Industry Terms: Not Available to Industry
How to cite: pHH0103_MYO7A-1/1 was a gift from Sachdev Sidhu (Addgene plasmid # 91446 ; http://n2t.net/addgene:91446 ; RRID:Addgene_91446)
