>Addgene plasmid #91446 | pHH0103_MYO7A-1/1 | depositor partial sequence | sequence record 175934 | insert sequence
GGTACCGAATTCGGATCCGCGCGCTGAAATACGTTGTCGCCCTGCAAGATAATCCAAATCCAGCCGGTGA
AGAATCTGGTTTTCTGTCCTTTGCCAAAGGTGATCTGATTATCCTGGATCATGATACCGGTGAACAGGTT
ATGAATAGCGGTTGGGCCAATGGTATCAACGAACGTACCAAACAGCGTGGTGATTTTCCGACCGATTGCG
TTTATGTCATGCCGGCGGCCGCTAGCTAAGTCGACGAGCTC
